Addgene plasmid #202725: TagBFP2-Mss4D636K-Kina
Purpose: expresses fluorescent protein-tagged enzyme
Depositing lab: Gerry Hammond. Depositing organization: University of Pittsburgh (University, School of Medicine, and Cancer Institute). Publication: A novel homeostatic mechanism tunes PI(4,5)P2-dependent signaling at the plasma membrane. Wills RC, Doyle CP, Zewe JP, Pacheco J, Hansen SD, Hammond GRV. J Cell Sci. 2023 Aug 3:jcs.261494. doi: 10.1242/jcs.261494. PubMed 37534432.
Backbone
  Vector backbone: pTagBFP2-C1
  Vector type: Mammalian Expression
Growth in bacteria
  Bacterial resistance: Kanamycin, 50 μg/mL
  Growth temperature: 37°C
  Growth strain: DH5alpha
  Copy number: High Copy
Gene/Insert
  Gene/Insert name: mTagBFP2:S. cerevisiae Mss4(377-756)(D636K)
  Species: S. cerevisiae (budding yeast)
  Entrez Gene: MSS4 (a.k.a. YDR208W)
  Cloning method: Gibson Cloning
Terms and licenses: Academic/Nonprofit Terms; Industry Terms: Not Available to Industry
Depositor comments: Please visit https://www.biorxiv.org/content/10.1101/2022.06.30.498262v3 for bioRxiv preprint.
How to cite: TagBFP2-Mss4D636K-Kina was a gift from Gerry Hammond (Addgene plasmid # 202725 ; http://n2t.net/addgene:202725 ; RRID:Addgene_202725)
