[The description below was written by a language model from this plasmid's Addgene catalogue record and pLannotate feature annotations shown in this document.]
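Description:
TagBFP2-Mss4D636K-Kina is a mammalian expression plasmid of about 5.9 kb built on the pTagBFP2-C1 backbone, a C1-style vector in which the gene of interest is fused downstream of a blue fluorescent protein. It is maintained in E. coli as a high-copy plasmid through a ColE1/pUC-type origin and selected with kanamycin. The single NeoR/KanR (Tn5 aminoglycoside phosphotransferase) gene serves both hosts. A bacterial bla-type promoter drives it for kanamycin resistance in bacteria. The SV40 enhancer/early promoter and HSV TK polyadenylation signal allow G418 selection in mammalian cells. An f1 origin is also present. The short annotated ble, bGH poly(A) and large T antigen fragments appear to be backbone remnants rather than functional units.

The payload is a single fusion reading frame under the human CMV immediate-early enhancer and promoter, terminated by the SV40 poly(A) signal. Monomeric mTagBFP2 sits at the N-terminus and is joined through residual multiple cloning site sequence to residues 377–756 of Saccharomyces cerevisiae Mss4. Mss4 is the yeast phosphatidylinositol 4-phosphate 5-kinase, which converts PI4P to PI(4,5)P2. The "Kina" in the name suggests this fragment is the kinase domain, and it carries a D636K substitution. The record does not state the functional consequence of that mutation. The insert was assembled by Gibson cloning.

The stated purpose is simply to express a fluorescent protein-tagged enzyme. The associated study concerns homeostatic control of PI(4,5)P2-dependent signalling at the plasma membrane. The construct therefore fits transfection experiments in which the blue tag reports expression and localisation of the mutant Mss4 fragment, leaving other fluorescence channels available for additional probes.
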