Features (pLannotate 1.2.2; 15 found; start..end, strand, type, name):
     54..411     +  promoter       SV40 promoter: SV40 enhancer and early promoter
    446..1240    +  CDS            NeoR/KanR: aminoglycoside phosphotransferase from Tn5; aph(3')-II (or nptII); confers resistance to neomycin, kanamycin, and G418 (Geneticin®)
   1261..1413    +  CDS            ble (fragment): BLE_KLEPN - Experimental evidence at protein level: Swiss-Prot protein existence level 1. Binding protein with a strong affinity to the bleomycin family of antibiotics. Binds to CL990; an antimitotic-antibiotic compound. From Klebsiella pneumoniae.
   1472..1519    +  polyA_signal   HSV TK poly(A) signal: herpes simplex virus thymidine kinase polyadenylation signal (Cole and Stacy, 1985)
   1610..1626    -  polyA_signal   bGH poly(A) signal (fragment): bovine growth hormone polyadenylation signal
   1848..2436    +  rep_origin     ori: high-copy-number ColE1/pMB1/pBR322/pUC origin of replication
   2611..2914    +  enhancer       CMV enhancer: human cytomegalovirus immediate early enhancer
   2915..3118    +  promoter       CMV promoter: human cytomegalovirus (CMV) immediate early promoter
   3167..3865    +  CDS            TagBFP: monomeric blue fluorescent protein mammalian codon-optimized
   3865..3918    +  misc_feature   MCS (fragment): multiple cloning site
   3919..5070    +  CDS            MSS4 (fragment): MSS4_YEAST - Experimental evidence at protein level: Swiss-Prot protein existence level 1. Catalyzes the phosphorylation of phosphatidylinositol 4- phosphate on the fifth hydroxyl of the myo-inositol ring, to form phosphatidylinositol 4,5-bisphosphate. Acts downstream of STT4, but in a pathway that does not involve PKC1. May be involved in the organization of the actin cytoskeleton. From Saccharomyces cerevisiae (strain ATCC 204508 / S288c) (Baker's yeast).
   5086..5170    +  CDS            large T antigen (fragment): large T antigen from SV40 (simian virus 40)
   5193..5314    +  polyA_signal   SV40 poly(A) signal: SV40 polyadenylation signal
   5348..5776    -  rep_origin     f1 ori (sequence partly withheld): f1 bacteriophage origin of replication; arrow indicates direction of (+) strand synthesis
   5803..52      +  promoter       AmpR promoter (across the origin): bla
>Addgene plasmid #202725 | TagBFP2-Mss4D636K-Kina | addgene full sequence | sequence record 399217 | Addgene NGS Result
CATGAGACAATAACCCTGATAAATGCTTCAATAATATTGAAAAAGGAAGAGTCCTGAGGCGGAAAGAACC
AGCTGTGGAATGTGTGTCAGTTAGGGTGTGGAAAGTCCCCAGGCTCCCCAGCAGGCAGAAGTATGCAAAG
CATGCATCTCAATTAGTCAGCAACCAGGTGTGGAAAGTCCCCAGGCTCCCCAGCAGGCAGAAGTATGCAA
AGCATGCATCTCAATTAGTCAGCAACCATAGTCCCGCCCCTAACTCCGCCCATCCCGCCCCTAACTCCGC
CCAGTTCCGCCCATTCTCCGCCCCATGGCTGACTAATTTTTTTTATTTATGCAGAGGCCGAGGCCGCCTC
GGCCTCTGAGCTATTCCAGAAGTAGTGAGGAGGCTTTTTTGGAGGCCTAGGCTTTTGCAAAGATCGATCA
AGAGACAGGATGAGGATCGTTTCGCATGATTGAACAAGATGGATTGCACGCAGGTTCTCCGGCCGCTTGG
GTGGAGAGGCTATTCGGCTATGACTGGGCACAACAGACAATCGGCTGCTCTGATGCCGCCGTGTTCCGGC
TGTCAGCGCAGGGGCGCCCGGTTCTTTTTGTCAAGACCGACCTGTCCGGTGCCCTGAATGAACTGCAAGA
CGAGGCAGCGCGGCTATCGTGGCTGGCCACGACGGGCGTTCCTTGCGCAGCTGTGCTCGACGTTGTCACT
GAAGCGGGAAGGGACTGGCTGCTATTGGGCGAAGTGCCGGGGCAGGATCTCCTGTCATCTCACCTTGCTC
CTGCCGAGAAAGTATCCATCATGGCTGATGCAATGCGGCGGCTGCATACGCTTGATCCGGCTACCTGCCC
ATTCGACCACCAAGCGAAACATCGCATCGAGCGAGCACGTACTCGGATGGAAGCCGGTCTTGTCGATCAG
GATGATCTGGACGAAGAGCATCAGGGGCTCGCGCCAGCCGAACTGTTCGCCAGGCTCAAGGCGAGCATGC
CCGACGGCGAGGATCTCGTCGTGACCCATGGCGATGCCTGCTTGCCGAATATCATGGTGGAAAATGGCCG
CTTTTCTGGATTCATCGACTGTGGCCGGCTGGGTGTGGCGGACCGCTATCAGGACATAGCGTTGGCTACC
CGTGATATTGCTGAAGAGCTTGGCGGCGAATGGGCTGACCGCTTCCTCGTGCTTTACGGTATCGCCGCTC
CCGATTCGCAGCGCATCGCCTTCTATCGCCTTCTTGACGAGTTCTTCTGAGCGGGACTCTGGGGTTCGAA
ATGACCGACCAAGCGACGCCCAACCTGCCATCACGAGATTTCGATTCCACCGCCGCCTTCTATGAAAGGT
TGGGCTTCGGAATCGTTTTCCGGGACGCCGGCTGGATGATCCTCCAGCGCGGGGATCTCATGCTGGAGTT
CTTCGCCCACCCTAGGGGGAGGCTAACTGAAACACGGAAGGAGACAATACCGGAAGGAACCCGCGCTATG
ACGGCAATAAAAAGACAGAATAAAACGCACGGTGTTGGGTCGTTTGTTCATAAACGCGGGGTTCGGTCCC
AGGGCTGGCACTCTGTCGATACCCCACCGAGACCCCATTGGGGCCAATACGCCCGCGTTTCTTCCTTTTC
CCCACCCCACCCCCCAAGTTCGGGTGAAGGCCCAGGGCTCGCAGCCAACGTCGGGGCGGCAGGCCCTGCC
ATAGCCTCAGGTTACTCATATATACTTTAGATTGATTTAAAACTTCATTTTTAATTTAAAAGGATCTAGG
TGAAGATCCTTTTTGATAATCTCATGACCAAAATCCCTTAACGTGAGTTTTCGTTCCACTGAGCGTCAGA
CCCCGTAGAAAAGATCAAAGGATCTTCTTGAGATCCTTTTTTTCTGCGCGTAATCTGCTGCTTGCAAACA
AAAAAACCACCGCTACCAGCGGTGGTTTGTTTGCCGGATCAAGAGCTACCAACTCTTTTTCCGAAGGTAA
CTGGCTTCAGCAGAGCGCAGATACCAAATACTGTTCTTCTAGTGTAGCCGTAGTTAGGCCACCACTTCAA
GAACTCTGTAGCACCGCCTACATACCTCGCTCTGCTAATCCTGTTACCAGTGGCTGCTGCCAGTGGCGAT
AAGTCGTGTCTTACCGGGTTGGACTCAAGACGATAGTTACCGGATAAGGCGCAGCGGTCGGGCTGAACGG
GGGGTTCGTGCACACAGCCCAGCTTGGAGCGAACGACCTACACCGAACTGAGATACCTACAGCGTGAGCT
ATGAGAAAGCGCCACGCTTCCCGAAGGGAGAAAGGCGGACAGGTATCCGGTAAGCGGCAGGGTCGGAACA
GGAGAGCGCACGAGGGAGCTTCCAGGGGGAAACGCCTGGTATCTTTATAGTCCTGTCGGGTTTCGCCACC
TCTGACTTGAGCGTCGATTTTTGTGATGCTCGTCAGGGGGGCGGAGCCTATGGAAAAACGCCAGCAACGC
GGCCTTTTTACGGTTCCTGGCCTTTTGCTGGCCTTTTGCTCACATGTTCTTTCCTGCGTTATCCCCTGAT
TCTGTGGATAACCGTATTACCGCCATGCATTAGTTATTAATAGTAATCAATTACGGGGTCATTAGTTCAT
AGCCCATATATGGAGTTCCGCGTTACATAACTTACGGTAAATGGCCCGCCTGGCTGACCGCCCAACGACC
CCCGCCCATTGACGTCAATAATGACGTATGTTCCCATAGTAACGCCAATAGGGACTTTCCATTGACGTCA
ATGGGTGGAGTATTTACGGTAAACTGCCCACTTGGCAGTACATCAAGTGTATCATATGCCAAGTACGCCC
CCTATTGACGTCAATGACGGTAAATGGCCCGCCTGGCATTATGCCCAGTACATGACCTTATGGGACTTTC
CTACTTGGCAGTACATCTACGTATTAGTCATCGCTATTACCATGGTGATGCGGTTTTGGCAGTACATCAA
TGGGCGTGGATAGCGGTTTGACTCACGGGGATTTCCAAGTCTCCACCCCATTGACGTCAATGGGAGTTTG
TTTTGGCACCAAAATCAACGGGACTTTCCAAAATGTCGTAACAACTCCGCCCCATTGACGCAAATGGGCG
GTAGGCGTGTACGGTGGGAGGTCTATATAAGCAGAGCTGGTTTAGTGAACCGTCAGATCCGCTAGCGCTA
CCGGTCGCCACCATGGTGAGCGAGCTGATTAAGGAGAACATGCACATGAAGCTGTACATGGAGGGCACCG
TGGACAACCATCACTTCAAGTGCACATCCGAGGGCGAAGGCAAGCCCTACGAGGGCACCCAGACCATGAG
AATCAAGGTGGTCGAGGGCGGCCCTCTCCCCTTCGCCTTCGACATCCTGGCTACTAGCTTCCTCTACGGC
AGCAAGACCTTCATCAACCACACCCAGGGCATCCCCGACTTCTTCAAGCAGTCCTTCCCTGAGGGCTTCA
CATGGGAGAGAGTCACCACATACGAAGACGGGGGCGTGCTGACCGCTACCCAGGACACCAGCCTCCAGGA
CGGCTGCCTCATCTACAACGTCAAGATCAGAGGGGTGAACTTCACATCCAACGGCCCTGTGATGCAGAAG
AAAACACTCGGCTGGGAGGCCTTCACCGAGACGCTGTACCCCGCTGACGGCGGCCTGGAAGGCAGAAACG
ACATGGCCCTGAAGCTCGTGGGCGGGAGCCATCTGATCGCAAACGCCAAGACCACATATAGATCCAAGAA
ACCCGCTAAGAACCTCAAGATGCCTGGCGTCTACTATGTGGACTACAGACTGGAAAGAATCAAGGAGGCC
AACAACGAGACCTACGTCGAGCAGCACGAGGTGGCAGTGGCCAGATACTGCGACCTCCCTAGCAAACTGG
GGCACAAGCTTAATTCCGGACTCAGATCTCGAGCTCAAGCTTCGAATTCTGCAGTCGACGGTACCGCGAA
CAAGGTCTCAGAGGGTCACGTGAATTTCATCATTGCCTACAACATGCTCACTGGCATAAGAGTTGCCGTC
AGTAGATGTTCTGGGATCATGAAGCCACTCACCCCAGCAGATTTTAGGTTTACCAAAAAACTGGCCTTTG
ATTATCACGGCAATGAGCTTACTCCGTCATCCCAGTATGCATTTAAGTTCAAGGATTATTGTCCCGAGGT
TTTCCGGGAGCTTAGAGCACTGTTTGGCCTCGATCCTGCCGATTATCTGGTGTCTCTCACATCTAAATAC
ATCCTCTCAGAACTGAATAGCCCAGGAAAATCTGGGTCATTTTTTTATTATAGTCGCGATTACAAGTATA
TTATTAAGACTATTCACCACTCTGAACACATCCACCTCCGGAAACACATCCAAGAATACTATAACCATGT
CCGCGATAACCCGAATACTCTTATTTGCCAATTTTATGGCCTGCATCGCGTCAAGATGCCAATCTCCTTC
CAGAACAAAATCAAACATCGAAAAATATATTTCCTGGTGATGAACAACCTGTTCCCCCCACATCTTGATA
TTCACATCACCTATGATCTCAAGGGATCCACATGGGGCAGGTTCACCAATCTTGACAAAGAGCGCTTGGC
TAAAGATCGCAGCTACCGCCCAGTGATGAAAGACCTTAACTGGCTGGAGGAGGGTCAAAAGATTAAGTTC
GGGCCACTGAAGAAAAAGACATTCCTTACCCAGCTTAAGAAGGATGTAGAGCTTCTGGCCAAACTGAACA
CAATGAAATACAGCCTGCTTATTGGCATCCACGATATCAATAAAGCCAAAGAGGACGACTTGCAATTGGC
GGACACTGCTAGCATTGAAGAACAGCCTCAAACGCAGGGCCCTATTAGGACAGGCACAGGCACAGTTGTA
CGGCATTTCTTCCGCGAGTTCGAGGGCGGCATAAGAGCTAGCGACCAGTTTAACAACGACGTCGACCTTA
TTTATTATGTGGGGATAATCGACTTTCTGACAAACTACAGTGTCATGAAAAAACTCGAGACTTTTTGGCG
CTCACTTCGACACGACACTAAATTGGTCAGCGCTATACCTCCACGGGATTATGCTAATCGCTTTTACGAG
TTTATCGAGGATTCCGTCTAACGGGATCCACCGGATCTAGATAACTGATCATAATCAGCCATACCACATT
TGTAGAGGTTTTACTTGCTTTAAAAAACCTCCCACACCTCCCCCTGAACCTGAAACATAAAATGAATGCA
ATTGTTGTTGTTAACTTGTTTATTGCAGCTTATAATGGTTACAAATAAAGCAATAGCATCACAAATTTCA
CAAATAAAGCATTTTTTTCACTGCATTCTAGTTGTGGTTTGTCCAAACTCATCAATGTATCTTAACGCGT
AAATTGTAAGCGTTAATATTTTGTTAAAATTCGCGTTAAATTTTTGTTAAATCAGCTCATTTTTTAACCA
ATAGGCCGAAATCGGCAAAATCCCTTATAAATCAAAAGAATAGACCGAGATAGGGT
[37 nt withheld, positions 5447-5483]
AAAGAACGTGGACTCCAACGTCAAAGG
[49 nt withheld, positions 5511-5559]
T
[91 nt withheld, positions 5561-5651]
G
[124 nt withheld, positions 5653-5776]
CAGGTGGCACTTTTCGGGGAAATGTGCGCGGAACCCCTATTTGTTTATTTTTCTAAATACATTCAAATAT
GTATCCGCT
